Addgene plasmid #64201: HGXPRT
Purpose: Expression of Plasmodium falciparum HGXPRT
Depositing lab: Vern Schramm. Depositing organization: Albert Einstein College of Medicine. Publication: Acyclic immucillin phosphonates: second-generation inhibitors of Plasmodium falciparum hypoxanthine-guanine-xanthine phosphoribosyltransferase. Hazleton KZ, Ho MC, Cassera MB, Clinch K, Crump DR, Rosario I Jr, Merino EF, Almo SC, Tyler PC, Schramm VL. Chem Biol. 2012 Jun 22;19(6):721-30. doi: 10.1016/j.chembiol.2012.04.012. PubMed 22726686.
Backbone
  Vector backbone: pDEST14
  Backbone manufacturer: Invitrogen
  Vector type: Bacterial Expression
Growth in bacteria
  Bacterial resistance: Ampicillin, 100 μg/mL
  Growth temperature: 37°C
  Growth strain: DH5alpha
  Copy number: Unknown
Gene/Insert
  Gene/Insert name: Hypoxanthine guanine xanthine phosphoribosyltransferase (alt name: HGXPRT)
  Species: Synthetic; Plasmodium falciparum
  Tag / fusion protein: Histidine tag (N terminal on insert)
Terms and licenses: Academic/Nonprofit Terms; Industry Terms: Not Available to Industry
How to cite: HGXPRT was a gift from Vern Schramm (Addgene plasmid # 64201 ; http://n2t.net/addgene:64201 ; RRID:Addgene_64201)
