[The description below was written by a language model from this plasmid's Addgene catalogue record.]
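Description:
HGXPRT is a bacterial expression plasmid built on the pDEST14 backbone, a commercial Gateway destination vector, and it carries the coding sequence for hypoxanthine-guanine-xanthine phosphoribosyltransferase from the malaria parasite Plasmodium falciparum. The species field lists the insert as both synthetic and P. falciparum, which indicates a synthesised gene encoding the parasite enzyme. The record does not say whether it was codon-optimised. A histidine tag is fused to the N terminus of the insert, which allows the recombinant protein to be purified by immobilised metal affinity chromatography. The plasmid is selected with ampicillin. Its copy number is listed as unknown, and neither the origin of replication nor the promoter is given. pDEST14-derived expression clones generally place the inserted gene under a T7 promoter, so they need a host that supplies T7 RNA polymerase for expression, but no feature table was provided to confirm that arrangement here. The listed growth strain is a standard cloning strain used to maintain the plasmid rather than to produce protein.

The stated purpose is expression of P. falciparum HGXPRT. This purine salvage enzyme converts hypoxanthine, guanine and xanthine to their nucleotide monophosphates, and it is studied as an antimalarial drug target because the parasite depends on salvaged purines. The associated publication describes acyclic immucillin phosphonate inhibitors of this enzyme. That is consistent with using the plasmid to make purified recombinant protein for enzymology, inhibitor characterisation and related structural work.
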