>Addgene plasmid #64201 | HGXPRT | addgene partial sequence | sequence record 110774 | T7 5'-TAATACGACTCACTATAGGG-3'
AAAGCAGGCTTCTAGAAAGAACAGGAGGAATTAACCATGGGCGGTTCCCATCACCACCATCACCACGGCG
GCCTGGTACCTCGCGGCTCTCAT
[693 nt withheld, positions 94-786]
TAATAGGATCCACCCAGCTTTCTTGTACAAAGTGGTGATGATCCGGCTGCTAACAAAGCCCGAA
