>Addgene plasmid #64201 | HGXPRT | addgene partial sequence | sequence record 110873 | T7term 5'-GCTAGTTATTGCTCAGCGG-3'
AGCAGCCGGATCATCACCACTTTGTACAAGAAAGCTGGGTGGATCCTATTA
[641 nt withheld, positions 52-692]
